Addgene plasmid #1779: pBABE-zeo largeTcDNA
Depositing lab: Bob Weinberg. Depositing organization: Whitehead Institute for Biomedical Research. Publication: Enumeration of the simian virus 40 early region elements necessary for human cell transformation. Hahn WC, Dessain SK, Brooks MW, King JE, Elenbaas B, Sabatini DM, DeCaprio JA, Weinberg RA. Mol Cell Biol 2002 Apr;22(7):2111-23. 10.1128/MCB.22.7.2111-2123.2002 PubMed 11884599.
Backbone
  Vector backbone: pBABE-zeo
  Backbone size w/o insert (bp): 4800
  Vector type: Mammalian Expression, Retroviral
  Selectable markers: Zeocin
Growth in bacteria
  Bacterial resistance: Ampicillin, 100 μg/mL
  Growth temperature: 37°C
  Growth strain: DH5alpha
  Copy number: High Copy
Gene/Insert
  Gene/Insert name: large T antigen (alt names: large T cDNA; LTc)
  Species: simian virus
  Insert size (bp): 2100
  Entrez Gene: SV40gp6 (a.k.a. SV40gp6)
  Cloning method: Restriction Enzyme; 5′ cloning site BamHI (not destroyed); 3′ cloning site BamHI (not destroyed)
  Sequencing primers: 5′ pBABE 5'
Terms and licenses: Academic/Nonprofit Terms; Industry Terms: Not Available to Industry
Depositor comments: SspI site in Amp gene.
How to cite: pBABE-zeo largeTcDNA was a gift from Bob Weinberg (Addgene plasmid # 1779 ; http://n2t.net/addgene:1779 ; RRID:Addgene_1779)
