[The description below was written by a language model from this plasmid's Addgene catalogue record and pLannotate feature annotations shown in this document.]
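Description:
pBABE-zeo largeTcDNA is a Moloney murine leukemia virus-based retroviral expression vector built on the pBABE-zeo backbone and carrying a cDNA for the SV40 large T antigen. An insert of about 2.1 kb was cloned into a BamHI site that is retained at both ends, giving a sequenced plasmid of about 7 kb. In bacteria it is maintained through a high-copy ColE1/pUC-type origin and selected with ampicillin via the β-lactamase gene. A short lacI fragment in the annotation appears to be a backbone remnant with no functional role.

All the retroviral elements are annotated on the same strand, in the usual pBABE order. A 5′ LTR is followed by the packaging signal (Ψ) and a truncated gag segment lacking its start codon, which extends the packaging region without producing Gag protein. Next come the large T coding sequence, an SV40 enhancer/early promoter driving the Sh ble gene, and the 3′ LTR. No separate promoter is annotated upstream of large T, so it is presumably transcribed from the 5′ LTR, while the internal SV40 promoter expresses the Zeocin resistance marker used to select transduced mammalian cells. One small fragment next to the 3′ LTR matched a self-inactivating ΔU3 annotation, but a full-length LTR sits beside it, so the record does not establish a self-inactivating design.

Because the insert is a cDNA rather than the genomic SV40 early region, it should express large T without the alternatively spliced small t antigen. That fits the associated study, which examined which SV40 early region elements are needed to transform human cells. The plasmid provides no viral structural or enzymatic genes, so these must be supplied in trans by a packaging system. The resulting virus is used for stable large T expression, for example in immortalization and transformation experiments.
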