Features (pLannotate 1.2.2; 12 found; start..end, strand, type, name):
    118..392     -  misc_feature   MESV Ψ (fragment): packaging signal of murine embryonic stem cell virus
    516..985     -  LTR            LTR: long terminal repeat from Moloney murine leukemia virus
   1016..1120    +  promoter       AmpR promoter: bla
   1121..1981    +  CDS            AmpR: β-lactamase; bla; confers resistance to ampicillin, carbenicillin, and related antibiotics
   2141..2729    +  rep_origin     ori: high-copy-number ColE1/pMB1/pBR322/pUC origin of replication
   2912..2964    +  CDS            lacI (fragment): lac repressor; lacI; The lac repressor binds to the lac operator to inhibit transcription in E. coli. This inhibition can be relieved by adding lactose or isopropyl-β-D-thiogalactopyranoside (IPTG).
   3030..3499    -  LTR            LTR: long terminal repeat from Moloney murine leukemia virus
   3500..3621    -  LTR            3' LTR (ΔU3) (fragment): self-inactivating 3' long terminal repeat (LTR) from Moloney murine leukemia virus
   3670..4044    -  CDS            BleoR: antibiotic-binding protein; Sh ble from Streptoalloteichus hindustanus; confers resistance to bleomycin, phleomycin, and Zeocin™
   4054..4383    -  promoter       SV40 promoter: SV40 enhancer and early promoter
   4469..6595    -  CDS            large T antigen: large T antigen from SV40 (simian virus 40)
   6633..51      -  CDS            gag (truncated) (across the origin): truncated Moloney murine leukemia virus (MMLV) gag gene lacking the start codon
>Addgene plasmid #1779 | pBABE-zeo largeTcDNA | addgene full sequence | sequence record 418735 | Addgene NGS Result
ATCTTTCCAGTGACCTAAGGTCAAACTTAAGGGAGTGGTAACAGTCTGGCCCTAATTTTCAGACAAATAC
AGAAACACAGTCAGACAGAGACAACACAGAACGATGCTGCAGCGCTGCAGCAGACAAGACGCGCGGCTTC
GGTTCCAAACCGAAAGCAAAAATTCAGACGGAGGCGGGAACTGTTTTAGGTTCTCGTCTCCTACCAGAAC
CACATATCCTGACGGGGTCGGATTCCACATCGACTCCCTTCCTCAGGTCGGGCCACAAAAACGGCCCCCA
AAGTCCCTGGGACGTCTCCCAGGGTTGCGGCCGGGTGTTCAGAACTCGTCAGTTCCACCACGGGTCCGCC
AGATACAGAGCTAGTTAGCTAACTAGTACCGACGCAGGCGCATAAAATCAGTCATAGACACTAGACAATC
GGACAGACACAGATAAGTTGCTGGCCAGCTTGCCTCCCGGTGGTGGGTCGGTGGTCCCTGGGCAGGGGTC
TCCCGATCCCGGACGAGCCCCCAAATGAAAGACCCCCGCTGACGGGTAGTCAATCACTCAGAGGAGACCC
TCCCAAGGAACAGCGAGACCACAAGTCGGATGCAACTGCAAGAGGGTTTATTGGATACACGGGTACCCGG
GCGACTCAGTCAATCGGAGGACTGGCGCCCCGAGTGAGGGGTTGTGGGCTCTTTTATTGAGCTCGGGGAG
CAGAAGCGCGCGAACAGAAGCGAGAAGCGAACTGATTGGTTAGTTCAAATAAGGCACAGGGTCATTTCAG
GTCCTTGGGGCACCCTGGAAACATCTGATGGTTCTCTAGAAACTGCTGAGGGCTGGACCGCATCTGGGGA
CCATCTGTTCTTGGCCCTGAGCCGGGGCAGGAACTGCTTACCACAGATATCCTGTTTGGCCCATATTCAG
CTGTTCCATCTGTTCTTGGCCCTGAGCCGGGGCAGGAACTGCTTACCACAGATATCCTGTTTGGCCCATA
TTCAGGCTGCAGGTGGCACTTTTCGGGGAAATGTGCGCGGAACCCCTATTTGTTTATTTTTCTAAATACA
TTCAAATATGTATCCGCTCATGAGACAATAACCCTGATAAATGCTTCAATAATATTGAAAAAGGAAGAGT
ATGAGTATTCAACATTTCCGTGTCGCCCTTATTCCCTTTTTTGCGGCATTTTGCCTTCCTGTTTTTGCTC
ACCCAGAAACGCTGGTGAAAGTAAAAGATGCTGAAGATCAGTTGGGTGCACGAGTGGGTTACATCGAACT
GGATCTCAACAGCGGTAAGATCCTTGAGAGTTTTCGCCCCGAAGAACGTTTTCCAATGATGAGCACTTTT
AAAGTTCTGCTATGTGGCGCGGTATTATCCCGTATTGACGCCGGGCAAGAGCAACTCGGTCGCCGCATAC
ACTATTCTCAGAATGACTTGGTTGAGTACTCACCAGTCACAGAAAAGCATCTTACGGATGGCATGACAGT
AAGAGAATTATGCAGTGCTGCCATAACCATGAGTGATAACACTGCGGCCAACTTACTTCTGACAACGATC
GGAGGACCGAAGGAGCTAACCGCTTTTTTGCACAACATGGGGGATCATGTAACTCGCCTTGATCGTTGGG
AACCGGAGCTGAATGAAGCCATACCAAACGACGAGCGTGACACCACGATGCCTGTAGCAATGGCAACAAC
GTTGCGCAAACTATTAACTGGCGAACTACTTACTCTAGCTTCCCGGCAACAATTAATAGACTGGATGGAG
GCGGATAAAGTTGCAGGACCACTTCTGCGCTCGGCCCTTCCGGCTGGCTGGTTTATTGCTGATAAATCTG
GAGCCGGTGAGCGTGGGTCTCGCGGTATCATTGCAGCACTGGGGCCAGATGGTAAGCCCTCCCGTATCGT
AGTTATCTACACGACGGGGAGTCAGGCAACTATGGATGAACGAAATAGACAGATCGCTGAGATAGGTGCC
TCACTGATTAAGCATTGGTAACTGTCAGACCAAGTTTACTCATATATACTTTAGATTGATTTGCGGCCGC
AAAAGGATCTAGGTGAAGATCCTTTTTGATAATCTCATGACCAAAATCCCTTAACGTGAGTTTTCGTTCC
ACTGAGCGTCAGACCCCGTAGAAAAGATCAAAGGATCTTCTTGAGATCCTTTTTTTCTGCGCGTAATCTG
CTGCTTGCAAACAAAAAAACCACCGCTACCAGCGGTGGTTTGTTTGCCGGATCAAGAGCTACCAACTCTT
TTTCCGAAGGTAACTGGCTTCAGCAGAGCGCAGATACCAAATACTGTTCTTCTAGTGTAGCCGTAGTTAG
GCCACCACTTCAAGAACTCTGTAGCACCGCCTACATACCTCGCTCTGCTAATCCTGTTACCAGTGGCTGC
TGCCAGTGGCGATAAGTCGTGTCTTACCGGGTTGGACTCAAGACGATAGTTACCGGATAAGGCGCAGCGG
TCGGGCTGAACGGGGGGTTCGTGCACACAGCCCAGCTTGGAGCGAACGACCTACACCGAACTGAGATACC
TACAGCGTGAGCTATGAGAAAGCGCCACGCTTCCCGAAGGGAGAAAGGCGGACAGGTATCCGGTAAGCGG
CAGGGTCGGAACAGGAGAGCGCACGAGGGAGCTTCCAGGGGGAAACGCCTGGTATCTTTATAGTCCTGTC
GGGTTTCGCCACCTCTGACTTGAGCGTCGATTTTTGTGATGCTCGTCAGGGGGGCGGAGCCTATGGAAAA
ACGCCAGCAACGCGGCCTTTTTACGGTTCCTGGCCTTTTGCTGGCCTTTTGCTCACATGTTCTTTCCTGC
GTTATCCCCTGATTCTGTGGATAACCGTATTACCGCCTTTGAGTGAGCTGATACCGCTCGCCGCAGCCGA
ACGACCGAGCGCAGCGAGTCAGTGAGCGAGGAAGCGGAAGAGCGCCCAATACGCAAACCGCCTCTCCCCG
CGCGTTGGCCGATTCATTAATGCAACTATGGCCATTTAATGTAAATACTTAAGAAAAAAAACCAAATTAA
TTTTGATACATGCTGCATGTGAAAGACCCCCGCTGACGGGTAGTCAATCACTCAGAGGAGACCCTCCCAA
GGAACAGCGAGACCACAAGTCGGATGCAACTGCAAGAGGGTTTATTGGATACACGGGTACCCGGGCGACT
CAGTCAATCGGAGGACTGGCGCCCCGAGTGAGGGGTTGTGGGCTCTTTTATTGAGCTCGGGGAGCAGAAG
CGCGCGAACAGAAGCGAGAAGCGAACTGATTGGTTAGTTCAAATAAGGCACAGGGTCATTTCAGGTCCTT
GGGGCACCCTGGAAACATCTGATGGTTCTCTAGAAACTGCTGAGGGCTGGACCGCATCTGGGGACCATCT
GTTCTTGGCCCTGAGCCGGGGCAGGAACTGCTTACCACAGATATCCTGTTTGGCCCATATTCAGCTGTTC
CATCTGTTCTTGGCCCTGAGCCGGGGCAGGAACTGCTTACCACAGATATCCTGTTTGGCCCATATTCAGC
TGTTCCATCTGTTCCTGACCTTGATCTGAACTTCTCTATTCTCAGTTATGTATTTTTCCATGCCTTGCAA
AATGGCGTTACTTAAGCTAGCTTGCCAAACCTACAGGTGGGGTCTTTCATTCCCCCCTTTTTCTGGAGAC
TAAATAAAATCTTTTATTTTATCGATCGGTCAGTCCTGCTCCTCGGCCACGAAGTGCACGCAGTTGCCGG
CCGGGTCGCGCAGGGCGAACTCCCGCCCCCACGGCTGCTCGCCGATCTCGGTCATGGCCGGCCCGGAGGC
GTCCCGGAAGTTCGTGGACACGACCTCCGACCACTCGGCGTACAGCTCGTCCAGGCCGCGCACCCACACC
CAGGCCAGGGTGTTGTCCGGCACCACCTGGTCCTGGACCGCGCTGATGAACAGGGTCACGTCGTCCCGGA
CCACACCGGCGAAGTCGTCCTCCACGAAGTCCCGGGAGAACCCGAGCCGGTCGGTCCAGAACTCGACCGC
TCCGGCGACGTCGCGCGCGGTGAGCACCGGAACGGCACTGGTCAACTTGGCCATGGTAAGCTTTTTGCAA
AAGCCTAGGCCTCCAAAAAAGCCTCCTCACTACTTCTGGAATAGCTCAGAGGCCGAGGCGGCCTCGGCCT
CTGCATAAATAAAAAAAATTAGTCAGCCATGGGGCGGAGAATGGGCGGAACTGGGCGGAGTTAGGGGCGG
GATGGGCGGAGTTAGGGGCGGGACTATGGTTGCTGACTAATTGAGATGCATGCTTTGCATACTTCTGCCT
GCTGGGGAGCCTGGGGACTTTCCACACCTGGTTGCTGACTAATTGAGATGCATGCTTTGCATACTTCTGC
CTGCTGGGGAGCCTGGGGACTTTCCACACCCTAACTGACACACATTCCACAGGGTCGACCACTGTGCTGG
CGAATTCCTACGTACCACCACACTGGGATCCCCGTTAACAACAACAATTGCATTCATTTTATGTTTCAGG
TTCAGGGGGAGGTGTGGGAGGTTTTTTAAAGCAAGTAAAACCTCTACAAATGTGGTATGGCTGATTATGA
TCATGAACAGACTGTGAGGACTGAGGGGCCTGAAATGAGCCTTGGGACTGTGAATCAATGCCTGTTTCAT
GCCCTGAGTCTTCCATGTTCTTCTCCCCACCATCTTCATTTTTATCAGCATTTTCCTGGCTGTCTTCATC
ATCATCATCACTGTTTCTTAGCCAATCTAAAACTCCAATTCCCATAGCCACATTAAACTTCATTTTTTGA
TACACTGACAAACTAAACTCTTTGTCCAATCTCTCTTTCCACTCCACAATTCTGCTCTGAATACTTTGAG
CAAACTCAGCCACAGGTCTGTACCAAATTAACATAAGAAGCAAAGCAATGCCACTTTGAATTATTCTCTT
TTCTAACAAAAACTCACTGCGTTCCAGGCAATGCTTTAAATAATCTTTGGGCCTAAAATCTATTTGTTTT
ACAAATCTGGCCTGCAGTGTTTTAGGCACACTGTACTCATTCATGGTGACTATTCCAGGGGGAAATATTT
GAGTTCTTTTATTTAGGTGTTTCTTTTCTAAGTTTACCTTAACACTGCCATCCAAATAATCCCTTAAATT
GTCCAGGTTATTAATTCCCTGACCTGAAGGCAAATCTCTGGACTCCCCTCCAGTGCCCTTTACATCCTCA
AAAACTACTAAAAACTGGTCAATAGCTACTCCTAGCTCAAAGTTCAGCCTGTCCAAGGGCAAATTAACAT
TTAAAGCTTTCCCCCCACATAATTCAAGCAAAGCAGCTGCTAATGTAGTTTTACCACTATCAATTGGTCC
TTTAAACAGCCAGTATCTTTTTTTAGGAATGTTGTACACCATGCATTTTAAAAAGTCATACACCACTGAA
TCCATTTTGGGCAACAAACAGTGTAGCCAAGCAACTCCAGCCATCCATTCTTCTATGTCAGCAGAGCCTG
TAGAACCAAACATTATATCCATCCTATCCAAAAGATCATTAAATCTGTTTGTTAACATTTGTTCTCTAGT
TAATTGTAGGCTATCAACCCGCTTTTTAGCTAAAACAGTATCAACAGCCTGTTGGCATATGGTTTTTTGG
TTTTTGCTGTCAGCAAATATAGCAGCATTTGCATAATGCTTTTCATGGTACTTATAGTGGCTGGGCTGTT
CTTTTTTAATACATTTTAAACACATTTCAAAACTGTACTGAAATTCCAAGTACATCCCAAGCAATAACAA
CACATCATCACATTTTGTTTCCATTGCATACTCTGTTACAAGCTTCCAGGACACTTGTTTAGTTTCCTCT
GCTTCTTCTGGATTAAAATCATGCTCCTTTAACCCACCTGGCAAACTTTCCTCAATAACAGAAAATGGAT
CTCTAGTCAAGGCACTATACATCAAATATTCCTTATTAACCCCTTTACAAATTAAAAAGCTAAAGGTACA
CAATTTTTGAGCATAGTTATTAATAGCAGACACTCTATGCCTGTGTGGAGTAAGAAAAAACAGTATGTTA
TGATTATAACTGTTATGCCTACTTATAAAGGTTACAGAATATTTTTCCATAATTTTCTTGTATAGCAGTG
CAGCTTTTTCCTTTGTGGTGTAAATAGCAAAGCAAGCAAGAGTTCTATTACTAAACACAGCATGACTCAA
AAAACTTAGCAATTCTGAAGGAAAGTCCTTGGGGTCTTCTACCTTTCTCTTCTTTTTTGGAGGAGTAGAA
TGTTGAGAGTCAGCAGTAGCCTCATCATCACTAGATGGCATTTCTTCTGAGCAAAACAGGTTTTCCTCAT
TAAAGGCATTCCACCACTGCTCCCATTCATCAGTTCCATAGGTTGGAATCTCAGTTGCATCCCAGAAGCC
TCCAAAGTCAGGTTGATGAGCATATTTTACTCCATCTTCCATTTTCTTGTACAGAGTATTCATTTTCTTC
ATTTTTTCTTCATCTCCTCCTTTATCAGGATGAAACTCCTTGCATTTTTTTAAATATGCCTTTCTCATCA
GAGGAATATTCCCCCAGGCACTCCTTTCAAGACCTAGAAGGTCCATTAGCTGCAAAGATTCCTCTCTGTT
TAAAACTTTATCCATCTTTGCAAAGCTGGTCGACCGGTCGCGGGATCCGGCCGGCGCCTAGAGAAGGAGT
GAGGGCTGGATAAAGGGAGGATCGAGGCGGGGTCGAACGAGGAGGTTCAAGGGGGAGAGACGGGGCGGAT
GGAGGAAGAGGAGGCGGAGGCTTAGGGTGTACAAAGGGCTTGACCCAGGGAGGGGGGTCAAAAGCCAAGG
CTTCCCAGGTCACGATGTAGGGGACCTGGTCTGGGTGTCCATGCGGGCCAGGTGAAAAGACCTTGATCTT
AACCTGGGTGATGAGGTCTCGGTTAAAGGTGCCGTCTCGCGGCCATCCGACGTTAAAGGTTGGCCATTCT
GCAGAGCAGAAGGTAACCCAACGTCTCTTCTTGACATCTACCGACTGGTTGTGAGCGATCCGCTCGAC
