>Addgene plasmid #1779 | pBABE-zeo largeTcDNA | addgene partial sequence | sequence record 16854 | 1779 with SVlargeT-F (GAAGACCCCAAGGACTTTCC)
TTGCTTGCTTTGCTATTTACACCACAAAGGAAAAAGCTGCACTGCTATACAAGAAAATTATGGAAAAATA
TTCTGTAACCTTTATAAGTAGGCATAACAGTTATAATCATAACATACTGTTTTTTCTTACTCCACACAGG
CATAGAGTGTCTGCTATTAATAACTATGCTCAAAAATTGTGTACCTTTAGCTTTTTAATTTGTAAAGGGG
TTAATAAGGAATATTTGATGTATAGTGCCTTGACTAGAGATCCATTTTCTGTTATTGAGGAAAGTTTGCC
AGGTGGGTTAAAGGAGCATGATTTTAATCCAGAAGAAGCAGAGGAAACTAAACAAGTGTCCTGGAAGCTT
GTAACAGAGTATGCAATGGAAACAAAATGTGATGATGTGTTGTTATTGCTTGGGATGTACTTGGAATTTC
AGTACAGTTTTGAAATGTGTTTAAAATGTATTAAAAAAGAACAGCCCAGCCACTATAAGTACCATGAAAA
GCATTATGCAAATGCTGCTATATTTGCTGACAGCAAAAACCAAAAAACCATATGCCAACAGGCTGTTGAT
ACTGTTTTAGCTAAAAAGCGGGTTGATAGCCTACAATTAACTAGAGAACAAATGTTAACAAACAGATTTA
ATGATCTTTTGGATAGGATGGATATAATGTTTGGTTCTACAGGCTCTGCTGACATAGAAGAATGGATGGC
TGGAGTTGCTTGGCTACACTGTTTGTTGCCCAAAATGGATTCAGTGGTGTATGACTTTTTAAAATGCATG
GTGTACAACATTCCTAAAAAAAGATACTGGCTGTTTAAAGGACCAATTGATAGTGGTAAAACTACATTAG
CAGCTGCTTTGCTTGAATTATGTGGGGGGAAAGCTTTAAATGTTA
