>Addgene plasmid #1779 | pBABE-zeo largeTcDNA | addgene partial sequence | sequence record 16855 | 1779 with pBabe 5'
CCGCGACCGGTCGACCAGCTTTGCAAAGATGGATAAAGTTTTAAACAGAGAGGAATCTTTGCAGCTAATG
GACCTTCTAGGTCTTGAAAGGAGTGCCTGGGGGAATATTCCTCTGATGAGAAAGGCATATTTAAAAAAAT
GCAAGGAGTTTCATCCTGATAAAGGAGGAGATGAAGAAAAAATGAAGAAAATGAATACTCTGTACAAGAA
AATGGAAGATGGAGTAAAATATGCTCATCAACCTGACTTTGGAGGCTTCTGGGATGCAACTGAGATTCCA
ACCTATGGAACTGATGAATGGGAGCAGTGGTGGAATGCCTTTAATGAGGAAAACCTGTTTTGCTCAGAAG
AAATGCCATCTAGTGATGATGAGGCTACTGCTGACTCTCAACATTCTACTCCTCCAAAAAAGAAGAGAAA
GGTAGAAGACCCCAAGGACTTTCCTTCAGAATTGCTAAGTTTTTTGAGTCATGCTGTGTTTAGTAATAGA
ACTCTTGCTTGCTTTGCTATTTACACCACAAAGGAAAAAGCTGCACTGCTATACAAGAAAATTATGGAAA
AATATTCTGTAACCTTTATAAGTAGGCATAACAGTTATAATCATAACATACTGTTTTTTCTTACTCCACA
CAGGCATAGAGTGTCTGCTATTAATAACTATGCTCAAAAATTGTGTACCTTTAGCTTTTTAATTTGTAAA
GGGGTTAATAAGGAATATTTGATGTATAGTGCCTTGACTAGAGATCCATTTTCTGTTATTGA
