>Addgene plasmid #1779 | pBABE-zeo largeTcDNA | addgene partial sequence | sequence record 160581 | SV40pro-F2 5'-CCCCATGGCTGACTAATTTTT-3'
CCTCTGAGCTATTCCAGAAGTAGTGAGGAGGCTTTTTTGGAGGCCTAGGCTTTTGCAAAAAGCTTACCAT
GGCCAAGTTGACCAGTGCCGTTCCGGTGCTCACCGCGCGCGACGTCGCCGGAGCGGTCGAGTTCTGGACC
GACCGGCTCGGGTTCTCCCGGGACTTCGTGGAGGACGACTTCGCCGGTGTGGTCCGGGACGACGTGACCC
TGTTCATCAGCGCGGTCCAGGACCAGGTGGTGCCGGACAACACCCTGGCCTGGGTGTGGGTGCGCGGCCT
GGACGAGCTGTACGCCGAGTGGTCGGAGGTCGTGTCCACGAACTTCCGGGACGCCTCCGGGCCGGCCATG
ACCGAGATCGGCGAGCAGCCGTGGGGGCGGGAGTTCGCCCTGCGCGACCCGGCCGGCAACTGCGTGCACT
TCGTGGCCGAGGAGCAGGACTGACCGATCGATAAAATAAAAGATTTTATTTAGTCTCCAGAAAAAGGGGG
GAATGAAAGACCCCACCTGTAGGTTTGGCAAGCTAGCTTAAGTAACGCCATTTTGCAAGGCATGGAAAAA
TACATAACTGAGAATAGAGAAGTTCAGATCAAGGTCAGGAACAGATGGAACAGCTGAATATGGGCCAAAC
AGGATATCTGTGGTAAGCAGTTCCTGCCCCGGCTCAGGGCCAAGAACAGATGGAACAGCTGAATATGGGC
CAAACAGGATATCTGTGGTAAGCAGTTCCTGCCCCGGCTCAGGGCCAAGAACAGATGGTCCCCAGATGCG
GTCCAGCCCTCAGCAGTTTCTAGAGAACCATCAGATGTTTCCAGGGTGCCCCAAGGACCTGAAATGACCC
TGTGCCTTATTTGAACTAACCAATCAGTTCGCTTCTCGCTTCTGTTCGCGCGCTTCTGCTCCCCGAGCTC
AATAAAAGAGCCCACAACCCCTCACTCGGGGCGCCAGTCCTCCGATTGACTGAGTCGCCCGGGTACCCGT
GTATCCAATAAACCCTCTTGCAGTTGCATCC
